>Addgene plasmid #19946 | pGEX-Skp2 | addgene full sequence | sequence record 157862 | Addgene next-generation full plasmid sequencing result
AGCGCCTGATGCGGTATTTTCTCCTTACGCATCTGTGCGGTATTTCACACCGCATAAATTCCGACACCAT
CGAATGGCGCAAAACCTTTCGCGGTATGGCATGATAGCGCCCGGAAGAGAGTCAATTCAGGGTGGTGAAT
GTGAAACCAGTAACGTTATACGATGTCGCAGAGTATGCCGGTGTCTCTTATCAGACCGTTTCCCGCGTGG
TGAACCAGGCCAGCCACGTTTCTGCGAAAACGCGGGAAAAAGTGGAAGCGGCGATGGCGGAGCTGAATTA
CATTCCCAACCGCGTGGCACAACAACTGGCGGGCAAACAGTCGTTGCTGATTGGCGTTGCCACCTCCAGT
CTGGCCCTGCACGCGCCGTCGCAAATTGTCGCGGCGATTAAATCTCGCGCCGATCAACTGGGTGCCAGCG
TGGTGGTGTCGATGGTAGAACGAAGCGGCGTCGAAGCCTGTAAAGCGGCGGTGCACAATCTTCTCGCGCA
ACGCGTCAGTGGGCTGATCATTAACTATCCGCTGGATGACCAGGATGCCATTGCTGTGGAAGCTGCCTGC
ACTAATGTTCCGGCGTTATTTCTTGATGTCTCTGACCAGACACCCATCAACAGTATTATTTTCTCCCATG
AAGACGGTACGCGACTGGGCGTGGAGCATCTGGTCGCATTGGGTCACCAGCAAATCGCGCTGTTAGCGGG
CCCATTAAGTTCTGTCTCGGCGCGTCTGCGTCTGGCTGGCTGGCATAAATATCTCACTCGCAATCAAATT
CAGCCGATAGCGGAACGGGAAGGCGACTGGAGTGCCATGTCCGGTTTTCAACAAACCATGCAAATGCTGA
ATGAGGGCATCGTTCCCACTGCGATGCTGGTTGCCAACGATCAGATGGCGCTGGGCGCAATGCGCGCCAT
TACCGAGTCCGGGCTGCGCGTTGGTGCGGATATCTCGGTAGTGGGATACGACGATACCGAAGACAGCTCA
TGTTATATCCCGCCGTTAACCACCATCAAACAGGATTTTCGCCTGCTGGGGCAAACCAGCGTGGACCGCT
TGCTGCAACTCTCTCAGGGCCAGGCGGTGAAGGGCAATCAGCTGTTGCCCGTCTCACTGGTGAAAAGAAA
AACCACCCTGGCGCCCAATACGCAAACCGCCTCTCCCCGCGCGTTGGCCGATTCATTAATGCAGCTGGCA
CGACAGGTTTCCCGACTGGAAAGCGGGCAGTGAGCGCAACGCAATTAATGTAAGTTAGCTCACTCATTAG
GCACCCCAGGCTTTACACTTTATGCTTCCGGCTCGTATGTTGTGTGGAATTGTGAGCGGATAACAATTTC
ACACAGGAAACAGCTATGACCATGATTACGGATTCACTGGCCGTCGTTTTACAACGTCGTGACTGGGAAA
ACCCTGGCGTTACCCAACTTAATCGCCTTGCAGCACATCCCCCTTTCGCCAGCTGGCGTAATAGCGAAGA
GGCCCGCACCGATCGCCCTTCCCAACAGTTGCGCAGCCTGAATGGCGAATGGCGCTTTGCCTGGTTTCCG
GCACCAGAAGCGGTGCCGGAAAGCTGGCTGGAGTGCGATCTTCCTGAGGCCGATACTGTCGTCGTCCCCT
CAAACTGGCAGATGCACGGTTACGATGCGCCCATCTACACCAACGTGACCTATCCCATTACGGTCAATCC
GCCGTTTGTTCCCACGGAGAATCCGACGGGTTGTTACTCGCTCACATTTAATGTTGATGAAAGCTGGCTA
CAGGAAGGCCAGACGCGAATTATTTTTGATGGCGTTGGAATTAGCTTATCGACTGCACGGTGCACCAATG
CTTCTGGCGTCAGGCAGCCATCGGAAGCTGTGGTATGGCTGTGCAGGTCGTAAATCACTGCATAATTCGT
GTCGCTCAAGGCGCACTCCCGTTCTGGATAATGTTTTTTGCGCCGACATCATAACGGTTCTGGCAAATAT
TCTGAAATGAGCTGTTGACAATTAATCATCGGCTCGTATAATGTGTGGAATTGTGAGCGGATAACAATTT
CACACAGGAAACAGTATTCATGTCCCCTATACTAGGTTATTGGAAAATTAAGGGCCTTGTGCAACCCACT
CGACTTCTTTTGGAATATCTTGAAGAAAAATATGAAGAGCATTTGTATGAGCGCGATGAAGGTGATAAAT
GGCGAAACAAAAAGTTTGAATTGGGTTTGGAGTTTCCCAATCTTCCTTATTATATTGATGGTGATGTTAA
ATTAACACAGTCTATGGCCATCATACGTTATATAGCTGACAAGCACAACATGTTGGGTGGTTGTCCAAAA
GAGCGTGCAGAGATTTCAATGCTTGAAGGAGCGGTTTTGGATATTAGATACGGTGTTTCGAGAATTGCAT
ATAGTAAAGACTTTGAAACTCTCAAAGTTGATTTTCTTAGCAAGCTACCTGAAATGCTGAAAATGTTCGA
AGATCGTTTATGTCATAAAACATATTTAAATGGTGATCATGTAACCCATCCTGACTTCATGTTGTATGAC
GCTCTTGATGTTGTTTTATACATGGACCCAATGTGCCTGGATGCGTTCCCAAAATTAGTTTGTTTTAAAA
AACGTATTGAAGCTATCCCACAAATTGATAAGTACTTGAAATCCAGCAAGTATATAGCATGGCCTTTGCA
GGGCTGGCAAGCCACGTTTGGTGGTGGCGACCATCCTCCAAAATCGGATCTGGTTCCGCGTGGATCCCCG
GGAATTTCCGGTGGTGGTGGTGGAATTCTAGACTCCATGGACGTATTTAAAACTCCCGGGCCTGCGGACG
CTATGCACAGGAAGCACCTCCAGGAGATTCCAGACCTGAGTAGCAACGTTGCCACCAGCTTCACGTGGGG
ATGGGATTCCAGCAAGACTTCTGAACTGCTGTCAGGCATGGGGGTCTCCGCCCTGGAGAAAGAGGAGCCC
GACAGTGAGAACATCCCCCAGGAACTGCTCTCAAACCTGGGCCACCCGGAGAGCCCCCCACGGAAACGGC
TGAAGAGCAAAGGGAGTGACAAAGACTTTGTGATTGTCCGCAGGCCTAAGCTAAATCGAGAGAACTTTCC
AGGTGTTTCATGGGACTCCCTTCCGGATGAGCTGCTCTTGGGAATCTTTTCCTGTCTGTGCCTCCCTGAG
CTGCTAAAGGTCTCTGGTGTTTGTAAGAGGTGGTATCGCCTAGCGTCTGATGAGTCTCTATGGCAGACCT
TAGACCTCACAGGTAAAAATCTGCACCCGGATGTGACTGGTCGGTTGCTGTCTCAAGGGGTGATTGCCTT
CCGCTGCCCACGATCATTTATGGACCAACCATTGGCTGAACATTTCAGCCCTTTTCGTGTACAGCACATG
GACCTATCGAACTCAGTTATAGAAGTGTCCACCCTCCACGGCATACTGTCTCAGTGTTCCAAGTTGCAGA
ATCTAAGCCTGGAAGGCCTGCGGCTTTCGGATCCCATTGTCAATACTCTCGCAAAAAACTCAAATTTAGT
GCGACTTAACCTTTCTGGGTGTTCTGGATTCTCTGAATTTGCCCTGCAGACTTTGCTAAGCAGCTGTTCC
AGACTGGATGAGCTGAACCTCTCCTGGTGTTTTGATTTCACTGAAAAGCATGTACAGGTGGCTGTTGCGC
ATGTGTCAGAGACCATCACCCAGCTGAATCTTAGCGGCTACAGAAAGAATCTCCAGAAATCAGATCTCTC
TACTTTAGTTAGAAGATGCCCCAATCTTGTCCATCTAGACTTAAGTGATAGTGTCATGCTAAAGAATGAC
TGCTTTCAGGAAATTTTCCAGCTCAACTACCTCCAACACCTATCACTCAGTCGGTGCTATGATATAATAC
CTGAAACTTTACTTGAACTTGGAGAAATTCCCACACTAAAAACACTACAAGTTTTTGGAATCGTGCCAGA
TGGTACCCTTCAACTGTTAAAGGAAGCCCTTCCTCATCTACAGATTAATTGCTCCCATTTCACCACCATT
GCCAGGCCAACTATTGGCAACAAAAAGAACCAGGAGATATGGGGCATCAAATGCCGACTGACACTGCAAA
AGCCCAGTTGTCTATGAAGTATTTATTGCAGGATGGTGTCTCGAGCTCAAGCTTAATTCATCGTGACTGA
CTGACGATCTGCCTCGCGCGTTTCGGTGATGACGGTGAAAACCTCTGACACATGCAGCTCCCGGAGACGG
TCACAGCTTGTCTGTAAGCGGATGCCGGGAGCAGACAAGCCCGTCAGGGCGCGTCAGCGGGTGTTGGCGG
GTGTCGGGGCGCAGCCATGACCCAGTCACGTAGCGATAGCGGAGTGTATAATTCTTGAAGACGAAAGGGC
CTCGTGATACGCCTATTTTTATAGGTTAATGTCATGATAATAATGGTTTCTTAGACGTCAGGTGGCACTT
TTCGGGGAAATGTGCGCGGAACCCCTATTTGTTTATTTTTCTAAATACATTCAAATATGTATCCGCTCAT
GAGACAATAACCCTGATAAATGCTTCAATAATATTGAAAAAGGAAGAGTATGAGTATTCAACATTTCCGT
GTCGCCCTTATTCCCTTTTTTGCGGCATTTTGCCTTCCTGTTTTTGCTCACCCAGAAACGCTGGTGAAAG
TAAAAGATGCTGAAGATCAGTTGGGTGCACGAGTGGGTTACATCGAACTGGATCTCAACAGCGGTAAGAT
CCTTGAGAGTTTTCGCCCCGAAGAACGTTTTCCAATGATGAGCACTTTTAAAGTTCTGCTATGTGGCGCG
GTATTATCCCGTGTTGACGCCGGGCAAGAGCAACTCGGTCGCCGCATACACTATTCTCAGAATGACTTGG
TTGAGTACTCACCAGTCACAGAAAAGCATCTTACGGATGGCATGACAGTAAGAGAATTATGCAGTGCTGC
CATAACCATGAGTGATAACACTGCGGCCAACTTACTTCTGACAACGATCGGAGGACCGAAGGAGCTAACC
GCTTTTTTGCACAACATGGGGGATCATGTAACTCGCCTTGATCGTTGGGAACCGGAGCTGAATGAAGCCA
TACCAAACGACGAGCGTGACACCACGATGCCTGCAGCAATGGCAACAACGTTGCGCAAACTATTAACTGG
CGAACTACTTACTCTAGCTTCCCGGCAACAATTAATAGACTGGATGGAGGCGGATAAAGTTGCAGGACCA
CTTCTGCGCTCGGCCCTTCCGGCTGGCTGGTTTATTGCTGATAAATCTGGAGCCGGTGAGCGTGGGTCTC
GCGGTATCATTGCAGCACTGGGGCCAGATGGTAAGCCCTCCCGTATCGTAGTTATCTACACGACGGGGAG
TCAGGCAACTATGGATGAACGAAATAGACAGATCGCTGAGATAGGTGCCTCACTGATTAAGCATTGGTAA
CTGTCAGACCAAGTTTACTCATATATACTTTAGATTGATTTAAAACTTCATTTTTAATTTAAAAGGATCT
AGGTGAAGATCCTTTTTGATAATCTCATGACCAAAATCCCTTAACGTGAGTTTTCGTTCCACTGAGCGTC
AGACCCCGTAGAAAAGATCAAAGGATCTTCTTGAGATCCTTTTTTTCTGCGCGTAATCTGCTGCTTGCAA
ACAAAAAAACCACCGCTACCAGCGGTGGTTTGTTTGCCGGATCAAGAGCTACCAACTCTTTTTCCGAAGG
TAACTGGCTTCAGCAGAGCGCAGATACCAAATACTGTCCTTCTAGTGTAGCCGTAGTTAGGCCACCACTT
CAAGAACTCTGTAGCACCGCCTACATACCTCGCTCTGCTAATCCTGTTACCAGTGGCTGCTGCCAGTGGC
GATAAGTCGTGTCTTACCGGGTTGGACTCAAGACGATAGTTACCGGATAAGGCGCAGCGGTCGGGCTGAA
CGGGGGGTTCGTGCACACAGCCCAGCTTGGAGCGAACGACCTACACCGAACTGAGATACCTACAGCGTGA
GCTATGAGAAAGCGCCACGCTTCCCGAAGGGAGAAAGGCGGACAGGTATCCGGTAAGCGGCAGGGTCGGA
ACAGGAGAGCGCACGAGGGAGCTTCCAGGGGGAAACGCCTGGTATCTTTATAGTCCTGTCGGGTTTCGCC
ACCTCTGACTTGAGCGTCGATTTTTGTGATGCTCGTCAGGGGGGCGGAGCCTATGGAAAAACGCCAGCAA
CGCGGCCTTTTTACGGTTCCTGGCCTTTTGCTGGCCTTTTGCTCACATGTTCTTTCCTGCGTTATCCCCT
GATTCTGTGGATAACCGTATTACCGCCTTTGAGTGAGCTGATACCGCTCGCCGCAGCCGAACGACCGAGC
GCAGCGAGTCAGTGAGCGAGGAAGCGGAAG
Features (pLannotate 1.2.2; 17 found; start..end, strand, type, name):
      5..56      -  misc_feature   bom (fragment): basis of mobility region from pBR322
     63..140     +  promoter       lacI promoter: lacI
    141..1223    +  CDS            lacI: lac repressor; lacI; The lac repressor binds to the lac operator to inhibit transcription in E. coli. This inhibition can be relieved by adding lactose or isopropyl-β-D-thiogalactopyranoside (IPTG).
   1236..1257    +  protein_bind   CAP binding site: CAP binding activates transcription in the presence of cAMP. E. coli catabolite activator protein
   1272..1302    +  promoter       lac promoter: promoter for the E. coli lac operon
   1310..1326    +  protein_bind   lac operator: The lac repressor binds to the lac operator to inhibit transcription in E. coli. This inhibition can be relieved by adding lactose or isopropyl-β-D-thiogalactopyranoside (IPTG). lac repressor encoded by lacI
   1346..1519    +  CDS            lacZα: LacZα fragment of β-galactosidase; lacZ fragment
   1783..1899    -  CDS            yciV (fragment): RNAAM_ECOLI - Also known as trpH From Escherichia coli (strain K12).
   1975..2003    +  promoter       tac promoter: strong E. coli promoter; hybrid between the trp and lac UV5 promoters
   2011..2027    +  protein_bind   lac operator: The lac repressor binds to the lac operator to inhibit transcription in E. coli. This inhibition can be relieved by adding lactose or isopropyl-β-D-thiogalactopyranoside (IPTG). lac repressor encoded by lacI
   2050..2703    +  CDS            GST26_SCHJA: Experimental evidence at protein level: Swiss-Prot protein existence level 1. GST isoenzymes appear to play a central role in the parasite detoxification system. Other functions are also suspected including a role in increasing the solubility of haematin in the parasite gut. From Schistosoma japonicum (Blood fluke).
   2803..4074    +  CDS            SKP2: SKP2_HUMAN - Also known as FBXL1. Experimental evidence at protein level: Swiss-Prot protein existence level 1. Through the ubiquitin-mediated proteasomal degradation of hepatitis C virus non-structural protein 5A, has an antiviral activity towards that virus. From Homo sapiens (Human).
   4139..4178    +  CDS            rop (fragment): Rop protein, which maintains plasmids at low copy number; rop
   4280..4320    +  misc_feature   bom (fragment): basis of mobility region from pBR322
   4425..4529    +  promoter       AmpR promoter: bla
   4530..5390    +  CDS            AmpR: β-lactamase; bla; confers resistance to ampicillin, carbenicillin, and related antibiotics
   5561..6149    +  rep_origin     ori: high-copy-number ColE1/pMB1/pBR322/pUC origin of replication
