[The description below was written by a language model from this plasmid's Addgene catalogue record and pLannotate feature annotations shown in this document.]
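Description:
pGEX-Skp2 is a bacterial expression plasmid built on the pGEX-KG backbone for producing human SKP2 (S-phase kinase-associated protein 2, also called p45 or FBXL1) as a fusion to glutathione S-transferase. The catalogue entry lists the vector type as mammalian expression, but every regulatory element annotated in the sequenced record is prokaryotic, so the construct is best understood as an E. coli protein-production vector. It replicates from a high-copy ColE1/pMB1-type origin and is selected with ampicillin through the β-lactamase gene and its native promoter. Short remnants of the pBR322 bom and rop regions are also present.

The expression cassette consists of the tac promoter, a strong trp/lac hybrid, followed by a lac operator, the Schistosoma japonicum GST coding sequence, and then the SKP2 open reading frame cloned between NcoI and XhoI sites that remain intact. GST therefore sits at the N terminus of SKP2, with a gap of about a hundred bases between the two annotated coding regions that is unannotated but presumably corresponds to the backbone's linker and polylinker. A plasmid-borne lacI gene with its own promoter supplies lac repressor, which holds the tac promoter off until it is relieved by IPTG, giving inducible expression. A lac promoter/operator and lacZα segment next to lacI is carried over from the backbone and is not part of the payload.

The GST moiety allows the fusion protein to be captured on glutathione resin for purification or pull-down assays. This fits the associated work on how SKP2 assembles with SKP1, CUL-1 and cyclin A.
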