Addgene plasmid #19946: pGEX-Skp2
Depositing lab: Yue Xiong. Depositing organization: University of North Carolina at Chapel Hill. Publication: Human CUL-1, but not other cullin family members, selectively interacts with SKP1 to form a complex with SKP2 and cyclin A. Michel JJ, Xiong Y. Cell Growth Differ. 1998 Jun . 9(6):435-49. PubMed 9663463.
Backbone
  Vector backbone: pGEX-KG
  Backbone manufacturer: ATCC
  Backbone size w/o insert (bp): 5006
  Vector type: Mammalian Expression
Growth in bacteria
  Bacterial resistance: Ampicillin, 100 μg/mL
  Growth temperature: 37°C
  Growth strain: DH5alpha
  Copy number: High Copy
Gene/Insert
  Gene/Insert name: S-phase kinase-associated protein 2 (p45) (alt names: Skp2; p45)
  Species: H. sapiens (human)
  Insert size (bp): 1305
  GenBank ID: NM_005983
  Entrez Gene: SKP2 (a.k.a. FBL1, FBXL1, FLB1, p45)
  Tag / fusion protein: GST (N terminal on backbone)
  Cloning method: Restriction Enzyme; 5′ cloning site NcoI (not destroyed); 3′ cloning site XhoI (not destroyed)
  Sequencing primers: 5′ M13; 3′ M13
Terms and licenses: Academic/Nonprofit Terms; Industry Terms: Not Available to Industry
How to cite: pGEX-Skp2 was a gift from Yue Xiong (Addgene plasmid # 19946 ; http://n2t.net/addgene:19946 ; RRID:Addgene_19946)
