>Addgene plasmid #19946 | pGEX-Skp2 | addgene partial sequence | sequence record 26180 | 19946 with pGEX-5
CTGGTTCCGCGTGGATCCCCGGGAATTTCCGGTGGTGGTGGTGGAATTCTAGACTCCATGGACGTATTTA
AAACTCCCGGGCCTGCGGACGCTATGCACAGGAAGCACCTCCAGGAGATTCCAGACCTGAGTAGCAACGT
TGCCACCAGCTTCACGTGGGGATGGGATTCCAGCAAGACTTCTGAACTGCTGTCAGGCATGGGGGTCTCC
GCCCTGGAGAAAGAGGAGCCCGACAGTGAGAACATCCCCCAGGAACTGCTCTCAAACCTGGGCCACCCGG
AGAGCCCCCCACGGAAACGGCTGAAGAGCAAAGGGAGTGACAAAGACTTTGTGATTGTCCGCAGGCCTAA
GCTAAATCGAGAGAACTTTCCAGGTGTTTCATGGGACTCCCTTCCGGATGAGCTGCTCTTGGGAATCTTT
TCCTGTCTGTGCCTCCCTGAGCTGCTAAAGGTCTCTGGTGTTTGTAAGAGGTGGTATCGCCTAGCGTCTG
ATGAGTCTCTATGGCAGACCTTAGACCTCACAGGTAAAAATCTGCACCCGGATGTGACTGGTCGGTTGCT
GTCTCAAGGGGTGATTGCCTTCCGCTGCCCACGATCATTTNTGNNNNNNNCATTGGCTGAACATTTCAGC
CCTNNNCGTGTACAGCACATGGACCTATCGAACTCAGTTATAGAAGTGTCCACCCTCCACGGCATACTGT
CTCAGTGTTCCAAGTTGCANAATCTAAGCCTGGAANGCCTGCGGCTTTCGGATCCCATTGTCAATACTCT
CN
